>Addgene plasmid #145003 | TFORF3527 | depositor full sequence | sequence record 287123 | Full Sequence
TTAATGTAGTCTTATGCAATACTCTTGTAGTCTTGCAACATGGTAACGATGAGTTAGCAACATGCCTTAC
AAGGAGAGAAAAAGCACCGTGCATGCCGATTGGTGGAAGTAAGGTGGTACGATCGTGCCTTATTAGGAAG
GCAACAGACGGGTCTGACATGGATTGGACGAACCACTGAATTGCCGCATTGCAGAGATATTGTATTTAAG
TGCCTAGCTCGATACATAAACGGGTCTCTCTGGTTAGACCAGATCTGAGCCTGGGAGCTCTCTGGCTAAC
TAGGGAACCCACTGCTTAAGCCTCAATAAAGCTTGCCTTGAGTGCTTCAAGTAGTGTGTGCCCGTCTGTT
GTGTGACTCTGGTAACTAGAGATCCCTCAGACCCTTTTAGTCAGTGTGGAAAATCTCTAGCAGTGGCGCC
CGAACAGGGACTTGAAAGCGAAAGGGAAACCAGAGGAGCTCTCTCGACGCAGGACTCGGCTTGCTGAAGC
GCGCACGGCAAGAGGCGAGGGGCGGCGACTGGTGAGTACGCCAAAAATTTTGACTAGCGGAGGCTAGAAG
GAGAGAGATGGGTGCGAGAGCGTCAGTATTAAGCGGGGGAGAATTAGATCGCGATGGGAAAAAATTCGGT
TAAGGCCAGGGGGAAAGAAAAAATATAAATTAAAACATATAGTATGGGCAAGCAGGGAGCTAGAACGATT
CGCAGTTAATCCTGGCCTGTTAGAAACATCAGAAGGCTGTAGACAAATACTGGGACAGCTACAACCATCC
CTTCAGACAGGATCAGAAGAACTTAGATCATTATATAATACAGTAGCAACCCTCTATTGTGTGCATCAAA
GGATAGAGATAAAAGACACCAAGGAAGCTTTAGACAAGATAGAGGAAGAGCAAAACAAAAGTAAGACCAC
CGCACAGCAAGCGGCCGCTGATCTTCAGACCTGGAGGAGGAGATATGAGGGACAATTGGAGAAGTGAATT
ATATAAATATAAAGTAGTAAAAATTGAACCATTAGGAGTAGCACCCACCAAGGCAAAGAGAAGAGTGGTG
CAGAGAGAAAAAAGAGCAGTGGGAATAGGAGCTTTGTTCCTTGGGTTCTTGGGAGCAGCAGGAAGCACTA
TGGGCGCAGCGTCAATGACGCTGACGGTACAGGCCAGACAATTATTGTCTGGTATAGTGCAGCAGCAGAA
CAATTTGCTGAGGGCTATTGAGGCGCAACAGCATCTGTTGCAACTCACAGTCTGGGGCATCAAGCAGCTC
CAGGCAAGAATCCTGGCTGTGGAAAGATACCTAAAGGATCAACAGCTCCTGGGGATTTGGGGTTGCTCTG
GAAAACTCATTTGCACCACTGCTGTGCCTTGGAATGCTAGTTGGAGTAATAAATCTCTGGAACAGATTTG
GAATCACACGACCTGGATGGAGTGGGACAGAGAAATTAACAATTACACAAGCTTAATACACTCCTTAATT
GAAGAATCGCAAAACCAGCAAGAAAAGAATGAACAAGAATTATTGGAATTAGATAAATGGGCAAGTTTGT
GGAATTGGTTTAACATAACAAATTGGCTGTGGTATATAAAATTATTCATAATGATAGTAGGAGGCTTGGT
AGGTTTAAGAATAGTTTTTGCTGTACTTTCTATAGTGAATAGAGTTAGGCAGGGATATTCACCATTATCG
TTTCAGACCCACCTCCCAACCCCGAGGGGACCCATGCATTGCATCTCAATTAGTCAGCAACCAGGTGTGG
AAAGTCCCCAGGCTCCCCAGCAGGCAGAAGTATGCAAAGCATGCGTCTCAATTAGTCAGCAACCATAGTC
CCGCCCCTAACTCCGCCCATCCCGCCCCTAACTCCGCCCAGTTCCGCCCATTCTCCGCCCCATGGCTGAC
TAATTTTTTTTATTTATGCAGAGGCCGAGGCCGCCTCGGCCTCTGAGCTATTCCAGAAGTAGTGAGGAGG
CTTTTTTGGAGGCCTAGGCTTTTGCAAAAAGCTTTCTAGAGGTACCACCGGAGCTTACCATGACCGAGTA
CAAGCCCACGGTGCGCCTCGCCACCCGCGACGACGTCCCCAGGGCCGTACGCACCCTCGCCGCCGCGTTC
GCCGACTACCCCGCCACGCGCCACACCGTCGATCCGGACCGCCACATCGAGCGGGTCACCGAGCTGCAAG
AACTCTTCCTCACGCGCGTCGGGCTCGACATCGGCAAGGTGTGGGTCGCGGACGACGGCGCCGCCGTGGC
GGTCTGGACCACGCCGGAGAGCGTCGAAGCGGGGGCGGTGTTCGCCGAGATCGGCCCGCGCATGGCCGAG
TTGAGCGGTTCCCGGCTGGCCGCGCAGCAACAGATGGAAGGCCTCCTGGCGCCGCACCGGCCCAAGGAGC
CCGCGTGGTTCCTGGCCACCGTCGGCGTCTCGCCCGACCACCAGGGCAAGGGTCTGGGCAGCGCCGTCGT
GCTCCCCGGAGTGGAGGCGGCCGAGCGCGCCGGGGTGCCCGCCTTCCTGGAGACCTCCGCGCCCCGCAAC
CTCCCCTTCTACGAGCGGCTCGGCTTCACCGTCACCGCCGACGTCGAGGTGCCCGAAGGACCGCGCACCT
GGTGCATGACCCGCAAGCCCGGTGCCAGTTAACGAATTCTAGATCTTGAGACAAATGGCAGTATTCATCC
ACAATTTTAAAAGAAAAGGGGGGATTGGGGGGTACAGTGCAGGGGAAAGAATAGTAGACATAATAGCAAC
AGACATACAAACTAAAGAATTACAAAAACAAATTACAAAAATTCAAAATTTTCGGGTTTATTACAGGGAC
AGCAGAGATCCACTTTGGCGCCGGCTCGAGGCCTGCAGGTGCAAAGATGGATAAAGTTTTAAACAGAGAG
GAATCTTTGCAGCTAATGGACCTTCTAGGTCTTGAAAGGAGTGGGAATTGGCTCCGGTGCCCGTCAGTGG
GCAGAGCGCACATCGCCCACAGTCCCCGAGAAGTTGGGGGGAGGGGTCGGCAATTGAACCGGTGCCTAGA
GAAGGTGGCGCGGGGTAAACTGGGAAAGTGATGTCGTGTACTGGCTCCGCCTTTTTCCCGAGGGTGGGGG
AGAACCGTATATAAGTGCAGTAGTCGCCGTGAACGTTCTTTTTCGCAACGGGTTTGCCGCCAGAACACAG
GTAAGTGCCGTGTGTGGTTCCCGCGGGCCTGGCCTCTTTACGGGTTATGGCCCTTGCGTGCCTTGAATTA
CTTCCACCTGGCTGCAGTACGTGATTCTTGATCCCGAGCTTCGGGTTGGAAGTGGGTGGGAGAGTTCGAG
GCCTTGCGCTTAAGGAGCCCCTTCGCCTCGTGCTTGAGTTGAGGCCTGGCCTGGGCGCTGGGGCCGCCGC
GTGCGAATCTGGTGGCACCTTCGCGCCTGTCTCGCTGCTTTCGATAAGTCTCTAGCCATTTAAAATTTTT
GATGACCTGCTGCGACGCTTTTTTTCTGGCAAGATAGTCTTGTAAATGCGGGCCAAGATCTGCACACTGG
TATTTCGGTTTTTGGGGCCGCGGGCGGCGACGGGGCCCGTGCGTCCCAGCGCACATGTTCGGCGAGGCGG
GGCCTGCGAGCGCGGCCACCGAGAATCGGACGGGGGTAGTCTCAAGCTGGCCGGCCTGCTCTGGTGCCTG
GCCTCGCGCCGCCGTGTATCGCCCCGCCCTGGGCGGCAAGGCTGGCCCGGTCGGCACCAGTTGCGTGAGC
GGAAAGATGGCCGCTTCCCGGCCCTGCTGCAGGGAGCTCAAAATGGAGGACGCGGCGCTCGGGAGAGCGG
GCGGGTGAGTCACCCACACAAAGGAAAAGGGCCTTTCCGTCCTCAGCCGTCGCTTCATGTGACTCCACGG
AGTACCGGGCGCCGTCCAGGCACCTCGATTAGTTCTCGAGCTTTTGGAGTACGTCGTCTTTAGGTTGGGG
GGAGGGGTTTTATGCGATGGAGTTTCCCCACACTGAGTGGGTGGAGACTGAAGTTAGGCCAGCTTGGCAC
TTGATGTAATTCTCCTTGGAATTTGCCCTTTTTGAGTTTGGATCTTGGTTCATTCTCAAGCCTCAGACAG
TGGTTCAAAGTTTTTTTCTTCCATTTCAGGTGTCGTGAGGCTAGCATCGATTGATCAACAAGTTTGTACA
AAAAAGTTGGCATGAAGACCCCGGCGGACACAGGGTTTGCCTTCCCGGATTGGGCCTACAAGCCAGAGTC
GTCCCCTGGCTCAAGGCAGATCCAGCTGTGGCACTTTATCCTGGAGCTGCTGCGGAAGGAGGAGTACCAG
GGCGTCATTGCCTGGCAGGGGGACTACGGGGAATTCGTCATCAAAGACCCTGATGAGGTGGCCCGGCTGT
GGGGCGTTCGCAAGTGCAAGCCCCAGATGAATTACGACAAGCTGAGCCGGGCCCTGCGCTATTACTATAA
CAAGCGCATTCTGCACAAGACCAAGGGGAAACGGTTCACCTACAAGTTCAATTTCAACAAACTGGTGCTG
GTCAATTACCCATTCATTGATGTGGGGTTGGCTGGGGGTGCAGTGCCCCAGAGTGCCCCGCCAGTGCCGT
CGGGTGGTAGCCACTTCCGCTTCCCTCCCTCAACGCCCTCCGAGGTGCTGTCCCCCACCGAGGACCCCCG
CTCACCACCAGCCTGCTCTTCATCTTCATCTTCCCTCTTCTCGGCTGTGGTGGCCCGCCGCCTGGGCCGA
GGCTCAGTCAGTGACTGTAGTGATGGCACGTCAGAGCTGGAGGAACCGCTGGGAGAGGATCCCCGCGCCC
GACCACCCGGCCCTCCGGATCTGGGTGCCTTCCGAGGGCCCCCGCTGGCCCGCCTGCCCCATGACCCTGG
TGTCTTCCGAGTCTATCCCCGGCCTCGGGGTGGCCCTGAACCCCTCAGCCCCTTCCCTGTGTCGCCTCTG
GCCGGTCCTGGATCCCTGCTGCCCCCTCAGCTCTCCCCGGCTCTGCCCATGACGCCCACCCACCTGGCCT
ACACTCCCTCGCCCACGCTGAGCCCGATGTACCCCAGTGGTGGCGGGGGGCCCAGCGGCTCAGGGGGAGG
CTCCCACTTCTCCTTCAGCCCTGAGGACATGAAACGGTACCTGCAGGCCCACACCCAAAGCGTCTACAAC
TACCACCTCAGCCCCCGCGCCTTCCTGCACTACCCTGGGCTGGTGGTGCCCCAGCCCCAGCGCCCTGACA
AGTGCCCGCTGCCGCCCATGGCACCCGAGACCCCACCGGTCCCCTCCTCGGCCTCGTCATCCTCTTCTTC
TTCTTCCTCCCCATTCAAGTTTAAGCTCCAGCCGCCCCCACTCGGACGCCGGCAGCGGGCAGCTGGGGAG
AAGGCCGTAGCCGGTGCTGACAAGAGCGGTGGCAGTGCAGGCGGGCTGGCTGAGGGGGCAGGGGCGCTAG
CCCCACCGCCCCCGCCACCACAGATCAAGGTGGAGCCCATCTCGGAAGGCGAGTCGGAGGAGGTAGAGGT
GACTGACATCAGTGATGAGGATGAGGAAGACGGGGAGGTGTTCAAGACGCCCCGTGCCCCACCTGCACCC
CCTAAGCCTGAGCCCGGCGAGGCACCCGGGGCATCCCAGTGCATGCCCCTCAAGCTACGCTTTAAGCGGC
GCTGGAGTGAAGACTGTCGCCTCGAAGGGGGTGGGGGCCCCGCTGGGGGCTTTGAGGATGAGGGTGAGGA
CAAGAAGGTGCGTGGGGAGGGGCCTGGGGAGGCTGGGGGGCCCCTCACCCCAAGGCGGGTGAGCTCTGAC
CTCCAGCATGCCACGGCCCAGCTCTCCCTGGAGCACCGAGACTCCTGCCCAACTTTCTTGTACAAAGTGG
TTGATATCGGTAAGCCTATCCCTAACCCTCTCCTCGGTCTCGATTCTACGTAGTAATGAACTAGTCCGTA
ACTTGAAAGTATTTCGATTTCTTGGCTTTATATATCTTGTGGAAAGGACGACCAGTCCTCGGCGCACGAA
TAGGTACGCGTTAAGTCGACAATCAACCTCTGGATTACAAAATTTGTGAAAGATTGACTGGTATTCTTAA
CTATGTTGCTCCTTTTACGCTATGTGGATACGCTGCTTTAATGCCTTTGTATCATGCTATTGCTTCCCGT
ATGGCTTTCATTTTCTCCTCCTTGTATAAATCCTGGTTGCTGTCTCTTTATGAGGAGTTGTGGCCCGTTG
TCAGGCAACGTGGCGTGGTGTGCACTGTGTTTGCTGACGCAACCCCCACTGGTTGGGGCATTGCCACCAC
CTGTCAGCTCCTTTCCGGGACTTTCGCTTTCCCCCTCCCTATTGCCACGGCGGAACTCATCGCCGCCTGC
CTTGCCCGCTGCTGGACAGGGGCTCGGCTGTTGGGCACTGACAATTCCGTGGTGTTGTCGGGGAAATCAT
CGTCCTTTCCTTGGCTGCTCGCCTGTGTTGCCACCTGGATTCTGCGCGGGACGTCCTTCTGCTACGTCCC
TTCGGCCCTCAATCCAGCGGACCTTCCTTCCCGCGGCCTGCTGCCGGCTCTGCGGCCTCTTCCGCGTCTT
CGCCTTCGCCCTCAGACGAGTCGGATCTCCCTTTGGGCCGCCTCCCCGCGTCGACTTTAAGACCAATGAC
TTACAAGGCAGCTGTAGATCTTAGCCACTTTTTAAAAGAAAAGGGGGGACTGGAAGGGCTAATTCACTCC
CAACGAAGACAAGATCTGCTTTTTGCTTGTACTGGGTCTCTCTGGTTAGACCAGATCTGAGCCTGGGAGC
TCTCTGGCTAACTAGGGAACCCACTGCTTAAGCCTCAATAAAGCTTGCCTTGAGTGCTTCAAGTAGTGTG
TGCCCGTCTGTTGTGTGACTCTGGTAACTAGAGATCCCTCAGACCCTTTTAGTCAGTGTGGAAAATCTCT
AGCAGTACGTATAGTAGTTCATGTCATCTTATTATTCAGTATTTATAACTTGCAAAGAAATGAATATCAG
AGAGTGAGAGGAACTTGTTTATTGCAGCTTATAATGGTTACAAATAAAGCAATAGCATCACAAATTTCAC
AAATAAAGCATTTTTTTCACTGCATTCTAGTTGTGGTTTGTCCAAACTCATCAATGTATCTTATCATGTC
TGGCTCTAGCTATCCCGCCCCTAACTCCGCCCATCCCGCCCCTAACTCCGCCCAGTTCCGCCCATTCTCC
GCCCCATGGCTGACTAATTTTTTTTATTTATGCAGAGGCCGAGGCCGCCTCGGCCTCTGAGCTATTCCAG
AAGTAGTGAGGAGGCTTTTTTGGAGGCCTAGGGACGTACCCAATTCGCCCTATAGTGAGTCGTATTACGC
GCGCTCACTGGCCGTCGTTTTACAACGTCGTGACTGGGAAAACCCTGGCGTTACCCAACTTAATCGCCTT
GCAGCACATCCCCCTTTCGCCAGCTGGCGTAATAGCGAAGAGGCCCGCACCGATCGCCCTTCCCAACAGT
TGCGCAGCCTGAATGGCGAATGGG
[124 nt withheld, positions 7445-7568]
C
[91 nt withheld, positions 7570-7660]
A
[49 nt withheld, positions 7662-7710]
CCTTTGACGTTGGAGTCCACGTTCTTT
[37 nt withheld, positions 7738-7774]
ACCCTATCTCGGTCTATTCTTTTGATTTATAAGGGATTTTGCCGATTTCGGCCTATTGGTTAAAAAATGA
GCTGATTTAACAAAAATTTAACGCGAATTTTAACAAAATATTAACGCTTACAATTTAGGTGGCACTTTTC
GGGGAAATGTGCGCGGAACCCCTATTTGTTTATTTTTCTAAATACATTCAAATATGTATCCGCTCATGAG
ACAATAACCCTGATAAATGCTTCAATAATATTGAAAAAGGAAGAGTATGAGTATTCAACATTTCCGTGTC
GCCCTTATTCCCTTTTTTGCGGCATTTTGCCTTCCTGTTTTTGCTCACCCAGAAACGCTGGTGAAAGTAA
AAGATGCTGAAGATCAGTTGGGTGCACGAGTGGGTTACATCGAACTGGATCTCAACAGCGGTAAGATCCT
TGAGAGTTTTCGCCCCGAAGAACGTTTTCCAATGATGAGCACTTTTAAAGTTCTGCTATGTGGCGCGGTA
TTATCCCGTATTGACGCCGGGCAAGAGCAACTCGGTCGCCGCATACACTATTCTCAGAATGACTTGGTTG
AGTACTCACCAGTCACAGAAAAGCATCTTACGGATGGCATGACAGTAAGAGAATTATGCAGTGCTGCCAT
AACCATGAGTGATAACACTGCGGCCAACTTACTTCTGACAACGATCGGAGGACCGAAGGAGCTAACCGCT
TTTTTGCACAACATGGGGGATCATGTAACTCGCCTTGATCGTTGGGAACCGGAGCTGAATGAAGCCATAC
CAAACGACGAGCGTGACACCACGATGCCTGTAGCAATGGCAACAACGTTGCGCAAACTATTAACTGGCGA
ACTACTTACTCTAGCTTCCCGGCAACAATTAATAGACTGGATGGAGGCGGATAAAGTTGCAGGACCACTT
CTGCGCTCGGCCCTTCCGGCTGGCTGGTTTATTGCTGATAAATCTGGAGCCGGTGAGCGTGGGTCTCGCG
GTATCATTGCAGCACTGGGGCCAGATGGTAAGCCCTCCCGTATCGTAGTTATCTACACGACGGGGAGTCA
GGCAACTATGGATGAACGAAATAGACAGATCGCTGAGATAGGTGCCTCACTGATTAAGCATTGGTAACTG
TCAGACCAAGTTTACTCATATATACTTTAGATTGATTTAAAACTTCATTTTTAATTTAAAAGGATCTAGG
TGAAGATCCTTTTTGATAATCTCATGACCAAAATCCCTTAACGTGAGTTTTCGTTCCACTGAGCGTCAGA
CCCCGTAGAAAAGATCAAAGGATCTTCTTGAGATCCTTTTTTTCTGCGCGTAATCTGCTGCTTGCAAACA
AAAAAACCACCGCTACCAGCGGTGGTTTGTTTGCCGGATCAAGAGCTACCAACTCTTTTTCCGAAGGTAA
CTGGCTTCAGCAGAGCGCAGATACCAAATACTGTTCTTCTAGTGTAGCCGTAGTTAGGCCACCACTTCAA
GAACTCTGTAGCACCGCCTACATACCTCGCTCTGCTAATCCTGTTACCAGTGGCTGCTGCCAGTGGCGAT
AAGTCGTGTCTTACCGGGTTGGACTCAAGACGATAGTTACCGGATAAGGCGCAGCGGTCGGGCTGAACGG
GGGGTTCGTGCACACAGCCCAGCTTGGAGCGAACGACCTACACCGAACTGAGATACCTACAGCGTGAGCT
ATGAGAAAGCGCCACGCTTCCCGAAGGGAGAAAGGCGGACAGGTATCCGGTAAGCGGCAGGGTCGGAACA
GGAGAGCGCACGAGGGAGCTTCCAGGGGGAAACGCCTGGTATCTTTATAGTCCTGTCGGGTTTCGCCACC
TCTGACTTGAGCGTCGATTTTTGTGATGCTCGTCAGGGGGGCGGAGCCTATGGAAAAACGCCAGCAACGC
GGCCTTTTTACGGTTCCTGGCCTTTTGCTGGCCTTTTGCTCACATGTTCTTTCCTGCGTTATCCCCTGAT
TCTGTGGATAACCGTATTACCGCCTTTGAGTGAGCTGATACCGCTCGCCGCAGCCGAACGACCGAGCGCA
GCGAGTCAGTGAGCGAGGAAGCGGAAGAGCGCCCAATACGCAAACCGCCTCTCCCCGCGCGTTGGCCGAT
TCATTAATGCAGCTGGCACGACAGGTTTCCCGACTGGAAAGCGGGCAGTGAGCGCAACGCAATTAATGTG
AGTTAGCTCACTCATTAGGCACCCCAGGCTTTACACTTTATGCTTCCGGCTCGTATGTTGTGTGGAATTG
TGAGCGGATAACAATTTCACACAGGAAACAGCTATGACCATGATTACGCCAAGCGCGCAATTAACCCTCA
CTAAAGGGAACAAAAGCTGGAGCTGCAAGC
Features (pLannotate 1.2.2; 34 found; start..end, strand, type, name):
      5..231     +  promoter       RSV promoter: Rous sarcoma virus enhancer/promoter
    232..412     +  LTR            5' LTR (truncated): truncated 5' long terminal repeat (LTR) from HIV-1
    459..584     +  misc_feature   HIV-1 Ψ: packaging signal of human immunodeficiency virus type 1
    568..931     +  CDS            HIV-1 gag (fragment): gag protein from human immunodeficiency virus 1; gag
   1077..1310    +  misc_feature   RRE: The Rev response element (RRE) of HIV-1 allows for Rev-dependent mRNA export from the nucleus to the cytoplasm.
   1687..1713    +  CDS            Rev (fragment): human immunodeficiency virus 1 (HIV-1) Rev protein; rev; enhances nuclear export of unspliced and incompletely spliced viral mRNAs
   1720..1743    +  promoter       SV40 promoter (fragment): SV40 early promoter
   1744..1815    +  promoter       SV40 promoter (fragment): SV40 enhancer and early promoter
   1839..1974    +  rep_origin     SV40 ori: SV40 origin of replication
   2020..2616    +  CDS            PuroR (fragment): puromycin N-acetyltransferase; pac from Streptomyces; confers resistance to puromycin
   2665..2782    +  misc_feature   cPPT/CTS: central polypurine tract and central termination sequence of HIV-1
   2847..2913    +  CDS            small t antigen (fragment): SV40 (simian virus 40) small t antigen
   2920..4098    +  promoter       EF-1α promoter: strong constitutive promoter for human elongation factor EF-1α
   4119..4136    +  protein_bind   attB1 (fragment): mutant version of attB; core recombination site for the Gateway® BP reaction BP Clonase™
   4142..5785    +  CDS            ERF: ERF_HUMAN - Experimental evidence at protein level: Swiss-Prot protein existence level 1. Potent transcriptional repressor that binds to the H1 element of the Ets2 promoter. May regulate other genes involved in cellular proliferation. Required for extraembryonic ectoderm differentiation, ectoplacental cone cavity closure, and chorioallantoic attachment (By similarity). May be important for regulating trophoblast stem cell differentiation (By similarity). From Homo sapiens (Human).
   5788..5811    -  protein_bind   attB2: mutant version of attB; recombination site for the Gateway® BP reaction BP Clonase™
   5819..5860    +  CDS            V5 tag: epitope tag from simian virus 5
   5876..5929    +  promoter       U6 promoter (fragment): RNA polymerase III promoter for human U6 snRNA
   5971..6559    +  misc_feature   WPRE: woodchuck hepatitis virus posttranscriptional regulatory element
   6610..6629    +  misc_feature   cPPT/CTS (fragment): central polypurine tract and central termination sequence of HIV-1
   6631..6864    +  LTR            3' LTR (ΔU3): self-inactivating 3' long terminal repeat (LTR) from HIV-1
   6942..7063    +  polyA_signal   SV40 poly(A) signal: SV40 polyadenylation signal
   7103..7238    +  rep_origin     SV40 ori: SV40 origin of replication
   7259..7277    -  promoter       T7 promoter: promoter for bacteriophage T7 RNA polymerase
   7285..7440    +  CDS            lacZα (fragment): LacZα fragment of β-galactosidase; lacZ fragment
   7445..7873    +  rep_origin     f1 ori (sequence partly withheld): f1 bacteriophage origin of replication; arrow indicates direction of (+) strand synthesis
   7926..8030    +  promoter       AmpR promoter: bla
   8031..8891    +  CDS            AmpR: β-lactamase; bla; confers resistance to ampicillin, carbenicillin, and related antibiotics
   9062..9650    +  rep_origin     ori: high-copy-number ColE1/pMB1/pBR322/pUC origin of replication
   9833..9925    +  CDS            lacI (fragment): lac repressor; lacI; The lac repressor binds to the lac operator to inhibit transcription in E. coli. This inhibition can be relieved by adding lactose or isopropyl-β-D-thiogalactopyranoside (IPTG).
   9938..9959    +  protein_bind   CAP binding site: CAP binding activates transcription in the presence of cAMP. E. coli catabolite activator protein
   9974..10004   +  promoter       lac promoter: promoter for the E. coli lac operon
  10012..10028   +  protein_bind   lac operator: The lac repressor binds to the lac operator to inhibit transcription in E. coli. This inhibition can be relieved by adding lactose or isopropyl-β-D-thiogalactopyranoside (IPTG). lac repressor encoded by lacI
  10073..10091   +  promoter       T3 promoter: promoter for bacteriophage T3 RNA polymerase
