[The description below was written by a language model from this plasmid's Addgene catalogue record and pLannotate feature annotations shown in this document.]
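Description:
TFORF3527 is a third-generation-style, self-inactivating lentiviral expression plasmid built on the pLX_TRC317 backbone and carrying the human transcription factor ERF, an ETS-family transcriptional repressor. It belongs to a barcoded transcription factor ORF collection in which each clone carries a unique 24-bp barcode, so that individual factors can be identified in pooled overexpression screens. The feature table does not annotate the barcode itself. In bacteria the plasmid is maintained by a high-copy ColE1/pUC origin and selected with ampicillin through the β-lactamase gene. An f1 origin and remnants of a lac/lacZα cloning region are also present. The depositor warns that recombination can occur, as is common for LTR-containing plasmids.

The viral portion starts with an RSV promoter fused to a truncated HIV-1 5' LTR, which drives genomic RNA production in packaging cells. This is followed by the Ψ packaging signal, a gag fragment, the RRE for Rev-dependent nuclear export and a cPPT/CTS. It ends in a ΔU3 3' LTR that inactivates LTR promoter activity after integration, with an SV40 polyadenylation signal downstream. Two expression units lie between the LTRs. An SV40 early promoter drives puromycin N-acetyltransferase for selecting transduced mammalian cells. The EF-1α promoter drives the ERF ORF, which was introduced by Gateway recombination and is flanked by attB1 and attB2 sites, with a C-terminal V5 epitope tag for detection. A WPRE downstream of the ORF enhances transcript stability and expression. The construct is intended for stable, constitutive ERF overexpression, for example in directed differentiation screens.
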