Addgene plasmid #145003: TFORF3527
Purpose: Lentiviral vector for overexpressing transcription factor ORFs with unique 24-bp barcodes. Barcodes facilitate identification of transcription factors in pooled screens.
Depositing lab: Feng Zhang. Depositing organization: Broad Institute. Publication: A transcription factor atlas of directed differentiation. Joung J, Ma S, Tay T, Geiger-Schuller KR, Kirchgatterer PC, Verdine VK, Guo B, Arias-Garcia MA, Allen WE, Singh A, Kuksenko O, Abudayyeh OO, Gootenberg JS, Fu Z, Macrae RK, Buenrostro JD, Regev A, Zhang F. Cell. 2023 Jan 5;186(1):209-229.e26. doi: 10.1016/j.cell.2022.11.026. PubMed 36608654.
Backbone
  Vector backbone: pLX_TRC317
  Backbone manufacturer: Broad Institute Genetic Perturbation Platform
  Backbone size w/o insert (bp): 8264
  Vector type: Mammalian Expression, Lentiviral
  Selectable markers: Puromycin
Growth in bacteria
  Bacterial resistance: Ampicillin, 100 μg/mL
  Growth temperature: 37°C
  Growth strain: NEB Stable
  Copy number: High Copy
Gene/Insert
  Gene/Insert name: ERF
  Species: H. sapiens (human)
  Insert size (bp): 1850
  Entrez Gene: ERF (a.k.a. CHYTS, CRS4, PE-2, PE2)
  Promoter: EF1a
  Tag / fusion protein: V5 (C terminal on insert)
  Cloning method: Gateway Cloning
  Sequencing primers: 5′ GGGTGGAGACTGAAGTTAGGCCAG; 3′ CACATAGCGTAAAAGGAGCAACATAG
Resource information
  A portion of this plasmid was derived from a plasmid made by: Broad Institute Genetic Perturbation Platform
Terms and licenses: Academic/Nonprofit Terms; Industry Terms: Not Available to Industry
Depositor comments: NM_006494.3 Please test multiple small colonies in case of plasmid recombination. To make this collection available in a timely manner, a portion of this collection was not fully sequenced by Addgene. If an Addgene verified full plasmid sequence is not available, please contact us prior to placing an order to request the full sequence.
How to cite: TFORF3527 was a gift from Feng Zhang (Addgene plasmid # 145003 ; http://n2t.net/addgene:145003 ; RRID:Addgene_145003)
