>Addgene plasmid #145003 | TFORF3527 | depositor partial sequence | sequence record 287124 | Insert
ATCGATTGATCAACAAGTTTGTACAAAAAAGTTGGCATGAAGACCCCGGCGGACACAGGGTTTGCCTTCC
CGGATTGGGCCTACAAGCCAGAGTCGTCCCCTGGCTCAAGGCAGATCCAGCTGTGGCACTTTATCCTGGA
GCTGCTGCGGAAGGAGGAGTACCAGGGCGTCATTGCCTGGCAGGGGGACTACGGGGAATTCGTCATCAAA
GACCCTGATGAGGTGGCCCGGCTGTGGGGCGTTCGCAAGTGCAAGCCCCAGATGAATTACGACAAGCTGA
GCCGGGCCCTGCGCTATTACTATAACAAGCGCATTCTGCACAAGACCAAGGGGAAACGGTTCACCTACAA
GTTCAATTTCAACAAACTGGTGCTGGTCAATTACCCATTCATTGATGTGGGGTTGGCTGGGGGTGCAGTG
CCCCAGAGTGCCCCGCCAGTGCCGTCGGGTGGTAGCCACTTCCGCTTCCCTCCCTCAACGCCCTCCGAGG
TGCTGTCCCCCACCGAGGACCCCCGCTCACCACCAGCCTGCTCTTCATCTTCATCTTCCCTCTTCTCGGC
TGTGGTGGCCCGCCGCCTGGGCCGAGGCTCAGTCAGTGACTGTAGTGATGGCACGTCAGAGCTGGAGGAA
CCGCTGGGAGAGGATCCCCGCGCCCGACCACCCGGCCCTCCGGATCTGGGTGCCTTCCGAGGGCCCCCGC
TGGCCCGCCTGCCCCATGACCCTGGTGTCTTCCGAGTCTATCCCCGGCCTCGGGGTGGCCCTGAACCCCT
CAGCCCCTTCCCTGTGTCGCCTCTGGCCGGTCCTGGATCCCTGCTGCCCCCTCAGCTCTCCCCGGCTCTG
CCCATGACGCCCACCCACCTGGCCTACACTCCCTCGCCCACGCTGAGCCCGATGTACCCCAGTGGTGGCG
GGGGGCCCAGCGGCTCAGGGGGAGGCTCCCACTTCTCCTTCAGCCCTGAGGACATGAAACGGTACCTGCA
GGCCCACACCCAAAGCGTCTACAACTACCACCTCAGCCCCCGCGCCTTCCTGCACTACCCTGGGCTGGTG
GTGCCCCAGCCCCAGCGCCCTGACAAGTGCCCGCTGCCGCCCATGGCACCCGAGACCCCACCGGTCCCCT
CCTCGGCCTCGTCATCCTCTTCTTCTTCTTCCTCCCCATTCAAGTTTAAGCTCCAGCCGCCCCCACTCGG
ACGCCGGCAGCGGGCAGCTGGGGAGAAGGCCGTAGCCGGTGCTGACAAGAGCGGTGGCAGTGCAGGCGGG
CTGGCTGAGGGGGCAGGGGCGCTAGCCCCACCGCCCCCGCCACCACAGATCAAGGTGGAGCCCATCTCGG
AAGGCGAGTCGGAGGAGGTAGAGGTGACTGACATCAGTGATGAGGATGAGGAAGACGGGGAGGTGTTCAA
GACGCCCCGTGCCCCACCTGCACCCCCTAAGCCTGAGCCCGGCGAGGCACCCGGGGCATCCCAGTGCATG
CCCCTCAAGCTACGCTTTAAGCGGCGCTGGAGTGAAGACTGTCGCCTCGAAGGGGGTGGGGGCCCCGCTG
GGGGCTTTGAGGATGAGGGTGAGGACAAGAAGGTGCGTGGGGAGGGGCCTGGGGAGGCTGGGGGGCCCCT
CACCCCAAGGCGGGTGAGCTCTGACCTCCAGCATGCCACGGCCCAGCTCTCCCTGGAGCACCGAGACTCC
TGCCCAACTTTCTTGTACAAAGTGGTTGATATCGGTAAGCCTATCCCTAACCCTCTCCTCGGTCTCGATT
CTACGTAGTAATGAACTAGTCCGTAACTTGAAAGTATTTCGATTTCTTGGCTTTATATATCTTGTGGAAA
GGACGACCAGTCCTCGGCGCACGAATAGGT
