>Addgene plasmid #145003 | TFORF3527 | depositor partial sequence | sequence record 287125 | Barcode
CCAGTCCTCGGCGCACGAATAGGT
