>Addgene plasmid #145003 | TFORF3527 | addgene partial sequence | sequence record 313877 | WPRE-R 5'-CATAGCGTAAAAGGAGCAACA-3'
GTGGAGCCCATCTCGGAAGGCGAGTCGGAGGAGGTAGAGGTGACTGACATCAGTGATGAGGATGAGGAAG
ACGGGGAGGTGTTCAAGACGCCCCGTGCCCCACCTGCACCCCCTAAGCCTGAGCCCGGCGAGGCACCCGG
GGCATCCCAGTGCATGCCCCTCAAGCTACGCTTTAAGCGGCGCTGGAGTGAAGACTGTCGCCTCGAAGGG
GGTGGGGGCCCCGCTGGGGGCTTTGAGGATGAGGGTGAGGACAAGAAGGTGCGTGGGGAGGGGCCTGGGG
AGGCTGGGGGGCCCCTCACCCCAAGGCGGGTGAGCTCTGACCTCCAGCATGCCACGGCCCAGCTCTCCCT
GGAGCACCGAGACTCCTGCCCAACTTTCTTGTACAAAGTGGTTGATATCGGTAAGCCTATCCCTAACCCT
CTCCTCGGTCTCGATTCTACGTAGTAATGAACTAGTCCGTAACTTGAAAGTATTTCGATTTCTTGGCTTT
ATATATCTTGTGGAAAGGACGACCAGTCCTCGGCGCACGAATAGGTACGCGTTAAGTCGACAATCAACCT
CTGGATTACAAAA
